>Addgene plasmid #197705 | pMC-1-PvUbi1-6 | addgene full sequence | sequence record 391365 | Addgene NGS Result
GTCAGTGAGCGAGGAAGCGGAAGAGCGCCCAATACGCAAACCGCCTCTCCCCGCGCGTTGGCCGATTCAT
TAATCACTCTGTGGTCTCAGGAGCACGTCAGTGTTTGGTTTCCACTAGCACGAGTAGCGCAATCAGAAAA
TTTTCAATGCATGAAGTACTAAACGAAGTTTATTTAGAAATTTTTTTAAGAAATGAGTGTAATTTTTTGC
GACGAATTTAATGACAATAATTAATCGATGATTGCCTACAGTAATGCTACAGTAACCAACCTCTAATCAT
GCGTCGAATGCGTCATTAGATTCGTCTCGCAAAATAGCACAAGAATTATGAAATTAATTTTACAAACTAT
TTTTATTTAATACTAATAATTAACTGTCAAAGTTTGTGCTACTCGCAAGAGTAGCGCGAACCAAACACGG
CCTGGAGGAGCACGGTAACGGCGTCGACAAACTAACGGCCACCACCCGCCAACGCAAAGGAGACGGATGA
GAGTTGACTTCTTGACGGTTCTCCACCCCTCTGTCTCTCTGTCACTGGGCCCTGGGTCCCCCTCTCGAAA
GTTCCTCTGGCCGAAATTGCGCGGCGGAGACGAGGCGGGCGGAACCGTCACGGCAGAGGATTCCTTCCCC
ACCCTGCCTGGCCCGGCCATATATAAACAGCCACCGCCCCTCCCCGTTCCCCATCGCGTCTCGTCTCGTG
TTGTTCCCAGAACACAACCAAAATCCAAATCCTCCTCCTCCTCCCGAGCCTCGTCGATCCCTCACCCGCT
TCAAGGTACGGCGATCCTCCTCTCCCTTCTCCCCTCGATCGATTATGCGTGTTCCGTTTCCGTTTCCGAT
CGAGCGAATCGATGGTTAGGACCCATGGGGGACCCATGGGGTGTCGTGTGGTGGTCTGGTTTGATCCGCG
ATATTTCTCCGTTCGTAGTGTAGATCTGATCGAATCCCTGGTGAAATCGTTGATCGTGCTATTCGTGTGA
GGGTTCTTAGGTTTGGAGTTGTGGAGGTAGTTCTGATCGGTTTGTAGGTGAGATTTTCCCCATGATTTTG
CTTGGCTCGTTTGTCTTGGTTAGATTAGATCTGCCCGCATTTTGTTCGATATTTCTGATGCAGATATGAT
GAATAATTTCGTCCTTGTATCCCGCGTCCGTATGTGTATTAAGTTTGCAGGTCCTAGTTAGGTTTTTCCT
ACTGATTTGTCTTATCCATTCTGTTTAGCTTGCAAGGTTTGGTAATGGTCCGGCATGTTTGTCTCTATAG
ATTAGAGTAGAATAAGATTATCTCAACAAGCTGTTGGCTTATCAATTTTGGATCTGCATGTGTTTCGCAT
CTATATCTTTGCAATTAAGATGGTAGATGGACATATGCTCCTGTTGAGTTGATGTTGTACCTTTTACCTG
AGGTCTGAGGAACATGCATCCTCCTGCTACTTTGTGCTTATACAGATCATCAAGATTATGTAGCTAATAT
TCGATCAGTTTCTAGTATCTACATGGTAAACTTGCATGCACTTGCTACTTATTTTTGATATACTTGGATG
ATAACATATGCTGCTGGTTGATTCCTACCTACATGATGAACATTTTACAGGCCATTAGTGTCTGTCTGTA
TGTGTTGTTCCTGTTTGCTTCAGTCTATTTCTGTTTCATTCCTAGTTTATTGGTTCTCTGCTAGATACTT
ACCCTGCTGGGCTTAGTTATCATCTTATCTCGAATGCATTTTCATGTTTATAGATGAATATACACTCAGA
TAGGTGTAGATGTATGCTACTGTTTCTCTACGTTGCTGTAGGTTTTACCTGTGGCAACTGCATACTCCTG
TTGCTTCGCTAGATATGTATGTGCTTATATAGATTAAGATATGTGTGATGGTTCTTTAGTATATCTGATG
ATCATGTATGCTCTTTTAACTTCTTGCTACACTTGGTAACATGCTGTGATGCTGTTTGTTGATTCTGTAG
CACTACCAATGATGACCTTATCTCTCTTTGTATATGATGTTTCTGTTTGTTTGAGGCTTGTGTTACTGCT
AGTTACTTACCCTGTTGCCTGGCTAATCTTCTGCAGATCCTGCAGGAATGTGAGACCACGAAGTGGCTCT
TCAGTGGACGAAAGGGCCTCGTGATACGCCTATTTTTATAGGTTAATGTCATGATAATAATGGTTTCTTA
GACGTCAGGTGGCACTTTTCGGGGAAATGTGCGCGGAACCCCTATTTGTTTATTTTTCTAAATACATTCA
AATATGTATCCGCTCATGAGACAATAACCCTGATAAATGCTTCAATAATATTGAAAAAGGAAGAGTATGC
GCTCACGCAACTGGTCCAGAACCTTGACCGAACGCAGCGGTGGTAACGGCGCAGTGGCGGTTTTCATGGC
TTGTTATGACTGTTTTTTTTTGGGGTACAGTCTATGCCTCGGGCATCCAAGCAGCAAGCGCGTTACGCCG
TGGGTCGATGTTTGATGTTATGGAGCAGCAACGATGTTACGCAGCAGGGCAGTCGCCCTAAAACAAAGTT
AAACATCATGAGGGAAGCGGTGATCGCCGAAGTATCGACTCAACTATCAGAGGTAGTTGGCGTCATCGAG
CGCCATCTCGAACCGACGTTGCTGGCCGTACATTTGTACGGCTCCGCAGTGGATGGCGGCCTGAAGCCAC
ACAGCGATATTGATTTGCTGGTTACGGTGACCGTAAGGCTTGATGAAACAACGCGGCGAGCTTTGATCAA
CGACCTTTTGGAAACTTCGGCTTCCCCTGGAGAGAGCGAGATTCTCCGCGCTGTAGAAGTCACCATTGTT
GTGCACGACGACATCATTCCGTGGCGTTATCCAGCTAAGCGCGAACTGCAATTTGGAGAATGGCAGCGCA
ATGACATTCTTGCAGGTATCTTCGAGCCAGCCACGATCGACATTGATCTGGCTATCTTGCTGACAAAAGC
AAGAGAACATAGCGTTGCCTTGGTAGGTCCAGCGGCGGAGGAACTCTTTGATCCGGTTCCTGAACAGGAT
CTATTTGAGGCGCTAAATGAAACCTTAACGCTATGGAACTCGCCGCCCGACTGGGCTGGCGATGAGCGAA
ATGTAGTGCTTACGTTGTCCCGCATTTGGTACAGCGCAGTAACCGGCAAAATCGCGCCGAAGGATGTCGC
TGCCGACTGGGCAATGGAGCGCCTGCCGGCCCAGTATCAGCCCGTCATACTTGAAGCTAGACAGGCTTAT
CTTGGACAAGAAGAAGATCGCTTGGCCTCGCGCGCAGATCAGTTGGAAGAATTTGTCCATTACGTAAAAG
GCGAGATCACCAAGGTAGTCGGCAAATAACTGTCAGACCAAGTTTACTCATATATACTTTAGATTGATTT
AAAACTTCATTTTTAATTTAAAAGGATCTAGGTGAAGATCCTTTTTGATAATCTCATGACCAAAATCCCT
TAACGTGAGTTTTCGTTCCACTGAGCGTCAGACCCCGTAGAAAAGATCAAAGGATCTTCTTGAGATCCTT
TTTTTCTGCGCGTAATCTGCTGCTTGCAAACAAAAAAACCACCGCTACCAGCGGTGGTTTGTTTGCCGGA
TCAAGAGCTACCAACTCTTTTTCCGAAGGTAACTGGCTTCAGCAGAGCGCAGATACCAAATACTGTTCTT
CTAGTGTAGCCGTAGTTAGGCCACCACTTCAAGAACTCTGTAGCACCGCCTACATACCTCGCTCTGCTAA
TCCTGTTACCAGTGGCTGCTGCCAGTGGCGATAAGTCGTGTCTTACCGGGTTGGACTCAAGACGATAGTT
ACCGGATAAGGCGCAGCGGTCGGGCTGAACGGGGGGTTCGTGCACACAGCCCAGCTTGGAGCGAACGACC
TACACCGAACTGAGATACCTACAGCGTGAGCTATGAGAAAGCGCCACGCTTCCCGAAGGGAGAAAGGCGG
ACAGGTATCCGGTAAGCGGCAGGGTCGGAACAGGAGAGCGCACGAGGGAGCTTCCAGGGGGAAACGCCTG
GTATCTTTATAGTCCTGTCGGGTTTCGCCACCTCTGACTTGAGCGTCGATTTTTGTGATGCTCGTCAGGG
GGGCGGAGCCTATGGAAAAACGCCAGCAACGCGGCCTTTTTACGGTTCCTGGCCTTTTGCTGGCCTTTTG
CTCACATGTTCTTTCCTGCGTTATCCCCTGATTCTGTGGATAACCGTATTACCGCCTTTGAGTGAGCTGA
TACCGCTCGCCGCAGCCGAACGACCGAGCGCAGCGA
Features (pLannotate 1.2.2; 7 found; start..end, strand, type, name):
      1..23      +  rep_origin     RSF ori (fragment): Plasmids containing the RSF 1030 origin of replication can be propagated in E. coli cells that contain additional plasmids with compatible origins.
     25..74      +  CDS            lacI (fragment): lac repressor; lacI; The lac repressor binds to the lac operator to inhibit transcription in E. coli. This inhibition can be relieved by adding lactose or isopropyl-β-D-thiogalactopyranoside (IPTG).
   2202..2306    +  promoter       AmpR promoter: bla
   2297..2377    -  CDS            int (fragment): INT2_ECOLX - Protein inferred from homology: Swiss-Prot protein existence level 3. Putative integrase believed to be involved in the insertion of antibiotic resistance genes into plasmids and transposons. From Escherichia coli.
   2465..2521    +  CDS            GmR (fragment): gentamycin acetyltransferase; aacC1; confers resistance to gentamycin
   2528..3316    +  CDS            aadA: S3AD_ECOLX - Experimental evidence at protein level: Swiss-Prot protein existence level 1. Mediates bacterial resistance to the antibiotics streptomycin and spectinomycin. From Escherichia coli.
   3490..4078    +  rep_origin     ori: high-copy-number ColE1/pMB1/pBR322/pUC origin of replication
