[The description below was written by a language model from this plasmid's Addgene catalogue record and pLannotate feature annotations shown in this document.]
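Description:
pMC-1-PvUbi1-6 is a Level 0 part plasmid in the Phytobrick/MoClo (Golden Gate modular cloning) format, belonging to a vector toolkit and parts library for engineering plant genomes. It is built in the self-made backbone pMC-1-ccdB-6, whose name suggests that the part replaced a ccdB counter-selection cassette, although the record lists the cloning sites as unknown. The 4,236 nt plasmid is maintained in E. coli at high copy from a ColE1/pUC-type origin. Selection is with spectinomycin through an aadA (streptomycin/spectinomycin adenylyltransferase) gene, which lies downstream of an annotated AmpR (bla) promoter. Short fragments annotated as an integrase, a gentamicin acetyltransferase, lacI and an RSF origin are too small to be functional. They are most likely remnants of the sequences from which the resistance cassette and backbone were assembled.

The payload is the PvUbi1 promoter, a 1,983 bp ubiquitin promoter from switchgrass (Panicum virgatum). The automated feature table does not annotate it, but the unannotated stretch between the backbone fragments and the resistance cassette is about the right size to contain it. The plasmid carries no coding sequence, terminator or plant selectable marker, so despite being classed as a plant expression vector it is not an expression construct in itself. It instead supplies a standardized promoter module that can be combined with coding-sequence and terminator parts by Type IIS restriction-ligation assembly to build higher-level transcription units. The "1" and "6" in the name presumably denote the flanking positions or overhangs in the toolkit's assembly syntax, but the record does not define them.
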