Addgene plasmid #197705: pMC-1-PvUbi1-6
Purpose: Phytobrick (MoClo) Level 0 Part
Depositing lab: Daniel Voytas. Depositing organization: University of Minnesota. Publication: An extensible vector toolkit and parts library for advanced engineering of plant genomes. Chamness JC, Kumar J, Cruz AJ, Rhuby E, Holum MJ, Cody JP, Tibebu R, Gamo ME, Starker CG, Zhang F, Voytas DF. Plant Genome. 2023 Mar 9:e20312. doi: 10.1002/tpg2.20312. PubMed 36896468.
Backbone
  Vector backbone: pMC-1-ccdB-6
  Backbone manufacturer: Self-made
  Vector type: Plant Expression
Growth in bacteria
  Bacterial resistance: Spectinomycin, 50 μg/mL
  Growth temperature: 37°C
  Growth strain: DH5alpha
  Copy number: High Copy
Gene/Insert
  Gene/Insert name: PvUbi1 promoter
  Species: Panicum virgatum
  Insert size (bp): 1983
  Cloning method: Restriction Enzyme; 5′ cloning site Unknown (unknown if destroyed)
Terms and licenses: Academic/Nonprofit Terms; Industry Terms: Not Available to Industry
Depositor comments: Please visit https://doi.org/10.1101/2022.10.15.511792 for bioRxiv preprint.
How to cite: pMC-1-PvUbi1-6 was a gift from Daniel Voytas (Addgene plasmid # 197705 ; http://n2t.net/addgene:197705 ; RRID:Addgene_197705)
